>Addgene plasmid #74493 | pBLO1806_Cas9_2xNLS_human | depositor full sequence | sequence record 147632 | pBLO1806_Cas9_2xNLS_human sequence 9299 bps
GAGGGCCTATTTCCCATGATTCCTTCATATTTGCATATACGATACAAGGCTGTTAGAGAGATAATTGGAA
TTAATTTGACTGTAAACACAAAGATATTAGTACAAAATACGTGACGTAGAAAGTAATAATTTCTTGGGTA
GTTTGCAGTTTTAAAATTATGTTTTAAAATGGACTATCATATGCTTACCGTAACTTGAAAGTATTTCGAT
TTCTTGGCTTTATATATCTTGTGGAAAGGACGAAACACCGGGTCTTCGAGAAGACCTGTTTAAGAGCTAT
GCTGGAAACAGCATAGCAAGTTTAAATAAGGCTAGTCCGTTATCAACTTGAAAAAGTGGCACCGAGTCGG
TGCTTTTTTGTTTTAGAGCTAGAAATAGCAAGTTAAAATAAGGCTAGTCCGTTTTTAGCGCGTGCGCCAA
TTCTGCAGACAAATGGCTCTAGAGGTACCCGTTACATAACTTACGGTAAATGGCCCGCCTGGCTGACCGC
CCAACGACCCCCGCCCATTGACGTCAATAGTAACGCCAATAGGGACTTTCCATTGACGTCAATGGGTGGA
GTATTTACGGTAAACTGCCCACTTGGCAGTACATCAAGTGTATCATATGCCAAGTACGCCCCCTATTGAC
GTCAATGACGGTAAATGGCCCGCCTGGCATTGTGCCCAGTACATGACCTTATGGGACTTTCCTACTTGGC
AGTACATCTACGTATTAGTCATCGCTATTACCATGGTCGAGGTGAGCCCCACGTTCTGCTTCACTCTCCC
CATCTCCCCCCCCTCCCCACCCCCAATTTTGTATTTATTTATTTTTTAATTATTTTGTGCAGCGATGGGG
GCGGGGGGGGGGGGGGGGCGCGCGCCAGGCGGGGCGGGGCGGGGCGAGGGGCGGGGCGGGGCGAGGCGGA
GAGGTGCGGCGGCAGCCAATCAGAGCGGCGCGCTCCGAAAGTTTCCTTTTATGGCGAGGCGGCGGCGGCG
GCGGCCCTATAAAAAGCGAAGCGCGCGGCGGGCGGGAGTCGCTGCGACGCTGCCTTCGCCCCGTGCCCCG
CTCCGCCGCCGCCTCGCGCCGCCCGCCCCGGCTCTGACTGACCGCGTTACTCCCACAGGTGAGCGGGCGG
GACGGCCCTTCTCCTCCGGGCTGTAATTAGCTGAGCAAGAGGTAAGGGTTTAAGGGATGGTTGGTTGGTG
GGGTATTAATGTTTAATTACCTGGAGCACCTGCCTGAAATCACTTTTTTTCAGGTTGGACCGGTGCCACC
ATGGACTATAAGGACCACGACGGAGACTACAAGGATCATGATATTGATTACAAAGACGATGACGATAAGA
TGGCCCCAAAGAAGAAGCGGAAGGTCGGTATCCACGGAGTCCCAGCAGCCGACAAGAAGTACAGCATCGG
CCTGGACATCGGCACCAACTCTGTGGGCTGGGCCGTGATCACCGACGAGTACAAGGTGCCCAGCAAGAAA
TTCAAGGTGCTGGGCAACACCGACCGGCACAGCATCAAGAAGAACCTGATCGGAGCCCTGCTGTTCGACA
GCGGCGAAACAGCCGAGGCCACCCGGCTGAAGAGAACCGCCAGAAGAAGATACACCAGACGGAAGAACCG
GATCTGCTATCTGCAAGAGATCTTCAGCAACGAGATGGCCAAGGTGGACGACAGCTTCTTCCACAGACTG
GAAGAGTCCTTCCTGGTGGAAGAGGATAAGAAGCACGAGCGGCACCCCATCTTCGGCAACATCGTGGACG
AGGTGGCCTACCACGAGAAGTACCCCACCATCTACCACCTGAGAAAGAAACTGGTGGACAGCACCGACAA
GGCCGACCTGCGGCTGATCTATCTGGCCCTGGCCCACATGATCAAGTTCCGGGGCCACTTCCTGATCGAG
GGCGACCTGAACCCCGACAACAGCGACGTGGACAAGCTGTTCATCCAGCTGGTGCAGACCTACAACCAGC
TGTTCGAGGAAAACCCCATCAACGCCAGCGGCGTGGACGCCAAGGCCATCCTGTCTGCCAGACTGAGCAA
GAGCAGACGGCTGGAAAATCTGATCGCCCAGCTGCCCGGCGAGAAGAAGAATGGCCTGTTCGGAAACCTG
ATTGCCCTGAGCCTGGGCCTGACCCCCAACTTCAAGAGCAACTTCGACCTGGCCGAGGATGCCAAACTGC
AGCTGAGCAAGGACACCTACGACGACGACCTGGACAACCTGCTGGCCCAGATCGGCGACCAGTACGCCGA
CCTGTTTCTGGCCGCCAAGAACCTGTCCGACGCCATCCTGCTGAGCGACATCCTGAGAGTGAACACCGAG
ATCACCAAGGCCCCCCTGAGCGCCTCTATGATCAAGAGATACGACGAGCACCACCAGGACCTGACCCTGC
TGAAAGCTCTCGTGCGGCAGCAGCTGCCTGAGAAGTACAAAGAGATTTTCTTCGACCAGAGCAAGAACGG
CTACGCCGGCTACATTGACGGCGGAGCCAGCCAGGAAGAGTTCTACAAGTTCATCAAGCCCATCCTGGAA
AAGATGGACGGCACCGAGGAACTGCTCGTGAAGCTGAACAGAGAGGACCTGCTGCGGAAGCAGCGGACCT
TCGACAACGGCAGCATCCCCCACCAGATCCACCTGGGAGAGCTGCACGCCATTCTGCGGCGGCAGGAAGA
TTTTTACCCATTCCTGAAGGACAACCGGGAAAAGATCGAGAAGATCCTGACCTTCCGCATCCCCTACTAC
GTGGGCCCTCTGGCCAGGGGAAACAGCAGATTCGCCTGGATGACCAGAAAGAGCGAGGAAACCATCACCC
CCTGGAACTTCGAGGAAGTGGTGGACAAGGGCGCTTCCGCCCAGAGCTTCATCGAGCGGATGACCAACTT
CGATAAGAACCTGCCCAACGAGAAGGTGCTGCCCAAGCACAGCCTGCTGTACGAGTACTTCACCGTGTAT
AACGAGCTGACCAAAGTGAAATACGTGACCGAGGGAATGAGAAAGCCCGCCTTCCTGAGCGGCGAGCAGA
AAAAGGCCATCGTGGACCTGCTGTTCAAGACCAACCGGAAAGTGACCGTGAAGCAGCTGAAAGAGGACTA
CTTCAAGAAAATCGAGTGCTTCGACTCCGTGGAAATCTCCGGCGTGGAAGATCGGTTCAACGCCTCCCTG
GGCACATACCACGATCTGCTGAAAATTATCAAGGACAAGGACTTCCTGGACAATGAGGAAAACGAGGACA
TTCTGGAAGATATCGTGCTGACCCTGACACTGTTTGAGGACAGAGAGATGATCGAGGAACGGCTGAAAAC
CTATGCCCACCTGTTCGACGACAAAGTGATGAAGCAGCTGAAGCGGCGGAGATACACCGGCTGGGGCAGG
CTGAGCCGGAAGCTGATCAACGGCATCCGGGACAAGCAGTCCGGCAAGACAATCCTGGATTTCCTGAAGT
CCGACGGCTTCGCCAACAGAAACTTCATGCAGCTGATCCACGACGACAGCCTGACCTTTAAAGAGGACAT
CCAGAAAGCCCAGGTGTCCGGCCAGGGCGATAGCCTGCACGAGCACATTGCCAATCTGGCCGGCAGCCCC
GCCATTAAGAAGGGCATCCTGCAGACAGTGAAGGTGGTGGACGAGCTCGTGAAAGTGATGGGCCGGCACA
AGCCCGAGAACATCGTGATCGAAATGGCCAGAGAGAACCAGACCACCCAGAAGGGACAGAAGAACAGCCG
CGAGAGAATGAAGCGGATCGAAGAGGGCATCAAAGAGCTGGGCAGCCAGATCCTGAAAGAACACCCCGTG
GAAAACACCCAGCTGCAGAACGAGAAGCTGTACCTGTACTACCTGCAGAATGGGCGGGATATGTACGTGG
ACCAGGAACTGGACATCAACCGGCTGTCCGACTACGATGTGGACCATATCGTGCCTCAGAGCTTTCTGAA
GGACGACTCCATCGACAACAAGGTGCTGACCAGAAGCGACAAGAACCGGGGCAAGAGCGACAACGTGCCC
TCCGAAGAGGTCGTGAAGAAGATGAAGAACTACTGGCGGCAGCTGCTGAACGCCAAGCTGATTACCCAGA
GAAAGTTCGACAATCTGACCAAGGCCGAGAGAGGCGGCCTGAGCGAACTGGATAAGGCCGGCTTCATCAA
GAGACAGCTGGTGGAAACCCGGCAGATCACAAAGCACGTGGCACAGATCCTGGACTCCCGGATGAACACT
AAGTACGACGAGAATGACAAGCTGATCCGGGAAGTGAAAGTGATCACCCTGAAGTCCAAGCTGGTGTCCG
ATTTCCGGAAGGATTTCCAGTTTTACAAAGTGCGCGAGATCAACAACTACCACCACGCCCACGACGCCTA
CCTGAACGCCGTCGTGGGAACCGCCCTGATCAAAAAGTACCCTAAGCTGGAAAGCGAGTTCGTGTACGGC
GACTACAAGGTGTACGACGTGCGGAAGATGATCGCCAAGAGCGAGCAGGAAATCGGCAAGGCTACCGCCA
AGTACTTCTTCTACAGCAACATCATGAACTTTTTCAAGACCGAGATTACCCTGGCCAACGGCGAGATCCG
GAAGCGGCCTCTGATCGAGACAAACGGCGAAACCGGGGAGATCGTGTGGGATAAGGGCCGGGATTTTGCC
ACCGTGCGGAAAGTGCTGAGCATGCCCCAAGTGAATATCGTGAAAAAGACCGAGGTGCAGACAGGCGGCT
TCAGCAAAGAGTCTATCCTGCCCAAGAGGAACAGCGATAAGCTGATCGCCAGAAAGAAGGACTGGGACCC
TAAGAAGTACGGCGGCTTCGACAGCCCCACCGTGGCCTATTCTGTGCTGGTGGTGGCCAAAGTGGAAAAG
GGCAAGTCCAAGAAACTGAAGAGTGTGAAAGAGCTGCTGGGGATCACCATCATGGAAAGAAGCAGCTTCG
AGAAGAATCCCATCGACTTTCTGGAAGCCAAGGGCTACAAAGAAGTGAAAAAGGACCTGATCATCAAGCT
GCCTAAGTACTCCCTGTTCGAGCTGGAAAACGGCCGGAAGAGAATGCTGGCCTCTGCCGGCGAACTGCAG
AAGGGAAACGAACTGGCCCTGCCCTCCAAATATGTGAACTTCCTGTACCTGGCCAGCCACTATGAGAAGC
TGAAGGGCTCCCCCGAGGATAATGAGCAGAAACAGCTGTTTGTGGAACAGCACAAGCACTACCTGGACGA
GATCATCGAGCAGATCAGCGAGTTCTCCAAGAGAGTGATCCTGGCCGACGCTAATCTGGACAAAGTGCTG
TCCGCCTACAACAAGCACCGGGATAAGCCCATCAGAGAGCAGGCCGAGAATATCATCCACCTGTTTACCC
TGACCAATCTGGGAGCCCCTGCCGCCTTCAAGTACTTTGACACCACCATCGACCGGAAGAGGTACACCAG
CACCAAAGAGGTGCTGGACGCCACCCTGATCCACCAGAGCATCACCGGCCTGTACGAGACACGGATCGAC
CTGTCTCAGCTGGGAGGCGACAAAAGGCCGGCGGCCACGAAAAAGGCCGGCCAGGCAAAAAAGAAAAAGG
GATCCGAATCCGGCAGTGGAGAGGGCAGAGGAAGTCTGCTAACATGCGGTGACGTCGAGGAGAATCCTGG
CCCAATGGTGAGCAAGGGCGAGGAGGATAACATGGCCATCATCAAGGAGTTCATGCGCTTCAAGGTGCAC
ATGGAGGGCTCCGTGAACGGCCACGAGTTCGAGATCGAGGGCGAGGGCGAGGGCCGCCCCTACGAGGGCA
CCCAGACCGCCAAGCTGAAGGTGACCAAGGGTGGCCCCCTGCCCTTCGCCTGGGACATCCTGTCCCCTCA
GTTCATGTACGGCTCCAAGGCCTACGTGAAGCACCCCGCCGACATCCCCGACTACTTGAAGCTGTCCTTC
CCCGAGGGCTTCAAGTGGGAGCGCGTGATGAACTTCGAGGACGGCGGCGTGGTGACCGTGACCCAGGACT
CCTCCCTGCAGGACGGCGAGTTCATCTACAAGGTGAAGCTGCGCGGCACCAACTTCCCCTCCGACGGCCC
CGTAATGCAGAAGAAAACCATGGGCTGGGAGGCCTCCTCCGAGCGGATGTACCCCGAGGACGGCGCCCTG
AAGGGCGAGATCAAGCAGAGGCTGAAGCTGAAGGACGGCGGCCACTACGACGCTGAGGTCAAGACCACCT
ACAAGGCCAAGAAGCCCGTGCAGCTGCCCGGCGCCTACAACGTCAACATCAAGTTGGACATCACCTCCCA
CAACGAGGACTACACCATCGTGGAACAGTACGAACGCGCCGAGGGCCGCCACTCCACCGGCGGCATGGAC
GAGCTGTACAAGTAAGAATTCCTAGAGCTCGCTGATCAGCCTCGACTGTGCCTTCTAGTTGCCAGCCATC
TGTTGTTTGCCCCTCCCCCGTGCCTTCCTTGACCCTGGAAGGTGCCACTCCCACTGTCCTTTCCTAATAA
AATGAGGAAATTGCATCGCATTGTCTGAGTAGGTGTCATTCTATTCTGGGGGGTGGGGTGGGGCAGGACA
GCAAGGGGGAGGATTGGGAAGAGAATAGCAGGCATGCTGGGGAGCGGCCGCAGGAACCCCTAGTGATGGA
GTTGGCCACTCCCTCTCTGCGCGCTCGCTCGCTCACTGAGGCCGGGCGACCAAAGGTCGCCCGACGCCCG
GGCTTTGCCCGGGCGGCCTCAGTGAGCGAGCGAGCGCGCAGCTGCCTGCAGGGGCGCCTGATGCGGTATT
TTCTCCTTACGCATCTGTGCGGTATTTCACACCGCATA
[142 nt withheld, positions 6759-6900]
C
[141 nt withheld, positions 6902-7042]
CCTTTGACGTTGGAGTCCACGTTCTTT
[37 nt withheld, positions 7070-7106]
ACCCTATCTCGGGCTATTCTTTTGATTTATAAGGGATTTTGCCGATTTCGGCCTATTGGTTAAAAAATGA
GCTGATTTAACAAAAATTTAACGCGAATTTTAACAAAATATTAACGTTTACAATTTTATGGTGCACTCTC
AGTACAATCTGCTCTGATGCCGCATAGTTAAGCCAGCCCCGACACCCGCCAACACCCGCTGACGCGCCCT
GACGGGCTTGTCTGCTCCCGGCATCCGCTTACAGACAAGCTGTGACCGTCTCCGGGAGCTGCATGTGTCA
GAGGTTTTCACCGTCATCACCGAAACGCGCGAGACGAAAGGGCCTCGTGATACGCCTATTTTTATAGGTT
AATGTCATGATAATAATGGTTTCTTAGACGTCAGGTGGCACTTTTCGGGGAAATGTGCGCGGAACCCCTA
TTTGTTTATTTTTCTAAATACATTCAAATATGTATCCGCTCATGAGACAATAACCCTGATAAATGCTTCA
ATAATATTGAAAAAGGAAGAGTATGAGTATTCAACATTTCCGTGTCGCCCTTATTCCCTTTTTTGCGGCA
TTTTGCCTTCCTGTTTTTGCTCACCCAGAAACGCTGGTGAAAGTAAAAGATGCTGAAGATCAGTTGGGTG
CACGAGTGGGTTACATCGAACTGGATCTCAACAGCGGTAAGATCCTTGAGAGTTTTCGCCCCGAAGAACG
TTTTCCAATGATGAGCACTTTTAAAGTTCTGCTATGTGGCGCGGTATTATCCCGTATTGACGCCGGGCAA
GAGCAACTCGGTCGCCGCATACACTATTCTCAGAATGACTTGGTTGAGTACTCACCAGTCACAGAAAAGC
ATCTTACGGATGGCATGACAGTAAGAGAATTATGCAGTGCTGCCATAACCATGAGTGATAACACTGCGGC
CAACTTACTTCTGACAACGATCGGAGGACCGAAGGAGCTAACCGCTTTTTTGCACAACATGGGGGATCAT
GTAACTCGCCTTGATCGTTGGGAACCGGAGCTGAATGAAGCCATACCAAACGACGAGCGTGACACCACGA
TGCCTGTAGCAATGGCAACAACGTTGCGCAAACTATTAACTGGCGAACTACTTACTCTAGCTTCCCGGCA
ACAATTAATAGACTGGATGGAGGCGGATAAAGTTGCAGGACCACTTCTGCGCTCGGCCCTTCCGGCTGGC
TGGTTTATTGCTGATAAATCTGGAGCCGGTGAGCGTGGAAGCCGCGGTATCATTGCAGCACTGGGGCCAG
ATGGTAAGCCCTCCCGTATCGTAGTTATCTACACGACGGGGAGTCAGGCAACTATGGATGAACGAAATAG
ACAGATCGCTGAGATAGGTGCCTCACTGATTAAGCATTGGTAACTGTCAGACCAAGTTTACTCATATATA
CTTTAGATTGATTTAAAACTTCATTTTTAATTTAAAAGGATCTAGGTGAAGATCCTTTTTGATAATCTCA
TGACCAAAATCCCTTAACGTGAGTTTTCGTTCCACTGAGCGTCAGACCCCGTAGAAAAGATCAAAGGATC
TTCTTGAGATCCTTTTTTTCTGCGCGTAATCTGCTGCTTGCAAACAAAAAAACCACCGCTACCAGCGGTG
GTTTGTTTGCCGGATCAAGAGCTACCAACTCTTTTTCCGAAGGTAACTGGCTTCAGCAGAGCGCAGATAC
CAAATACTGTCCTTCTAGTGTAGCCGTAGTTAGGCCACCACTTCAAGAACTCTGTAGCACCGCCTACATA
CCTCGCTCTGCTAATCCTGTTACCAGTGGCTGCTGCCAGTGGCGATAAGTCGTGTCTTACCGGGTTGGAC
TCAAGACGATAGTTACCGGATAAGGCGCAGCGGTCGGGCTGAACGGGGGGTTCGTGCACACAGCCCAGCT
TGGAGCGAACGACCTACACCGAACTGAGATACCTACAGCGTGAGCTATGAGAAAGCGCCACGCTTCCCGA
AGGGAGAAAGGCGGACAGGTATCCGGTAAGCGGCAGGGTCGGAACAGGAGAGCGCACGAGGGAGCTTCCA
GGGGGAAACGCCTGGTATCTTTATAGTCCTGTCGGGTTTCGCCACCTCTGACTTGAGCGTCGATTTTTGT
GATGCTCGTCAGGGGGGCGGAGCCTATGGAAAAACGCCAGCAACGCGGCCTTTTTACGGTTCCTGGCCTT
TTGCTGGCCTTTTGCTCACATGT
Features (pLannotate 1.2.2; 19 found; start..end, strand, type, name):
      1..241     +  promoter       U6 promoter: RNA polymerase III promoter for human U6 snRNA
    286..353     +  misc_RNA       tracrRNA (fragment): trans-activating CRISPR RNA for the Streptococcus pyogenes CRISPR/Cas9 system
    360..403     +  misc_RNA       gRNA scaffold (fragment): guide RNA scaffold for the Streptococcus pyogenes CRISPR/Cas9 system
    450..735     +  enhancer       CMV enhancer: human cytomegalovirus immediate early enhancer; contains an 18-bp deletion relative to the standard CMV enhancer
    737..1014    +  promoter       chicken β-actin promoter: No description available
   1015..1243    +  intron         hybrid intron: hybrid between chicken β-actin (CBA) and minute virus of mice (MMV) introns (Gray et al., 2011)
   1381..2982    +  CDS            Cas9(N): N-terminal portion of Streptococcus pyogenes Cas9 (Zetsche et al., 2015)
   2983..5481    +  CDS            Cas9(C): C-terminal portion of Streptococcus pyogenes Cas9 (Zetsche et al., 2015)
   5482..5529    +  CDS            nucleoplasmin NLS: bipartite nuclear localization signal from nucleoplasmin
   5605..6312    +  CDS            mCherry: mCherry is a basic (constitutively fluorescent) red fluorescent protein published in 2004, derived from Discosoma sp.. It is reported to be a very rapidly-maturing monomer with low acid sensitivity.
   6346..6457    +  polyA_signal   bGH poly(A) signal: bovine growth hormone polyadenylation signal
   6562..6702    +  repeat_region  AAV2 ITR: inverted terminal repeat of adeno-associated virus serotype 2 inverted
   6707..6758    -  misc_feature   bom (fragment): basis of mobility region from pBR322
   6777..7157    +  rep_origin     M13 ori (sequence partly withheld): M13 bacteriophage origin of replication; arrow indicates direction of (+) strand synthesis
   7233..7282    -  misc_feature   bom (fragment): basis of mobility region from pBR322
   7384..7419    -  CDS            rop (fragment): Rop protein, which maintains plasmids at low copy number; rop
   7514..7618    +  promoter       AmpR promoter: bla
   7619..8479    +  CDS            AmpR: β-lactamase; bla; confers resistance to ampicillin, carbenicillin, and related antibiotics
   8650..9238    +  rep_origin     ori: high-copy-number ColE1/pMB1/pBR322/pUC origin of replication
