[The description below was written by a language model from this plasmid's Addgene catalogue record and pLannotate feature annotations shown in this document.]
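Description:
pBLO1806_Cas9_2xNLS_human is a 9.3 kb mammalian expression plasmid built on a modified pX330 backbone that delivers both components of the Streptococcus pyogenes CRISPR-Cas9 system from a single vector. It is propagated in E. coli as a high-copy plasmid through a ColE1/pUC-type origin and selected with ampicillin via the β-lactamase gene. An M13/f1-type phage origin and a single AAV2 inverted terminal repeat are also annotated as carry-over backbone elements. With only one ITR detected, the record gives no indication that the plasmid is intended for AAV packaging.

The plasmid carries two expression units. A human U6 RNA polymerase III promoter is followed by sequences matching the S. pyogenes tracrRNA and guide RNA scaffold, forming the sgRNA cassette. The record does not state whether a particular spacer is present or what it would target. Downstream, a hybrid promoter made of the CMV enhancer, chicken β-actin promoter and a hybrid CBA/MVM intron drives human codon-optimized Cas9. The annotation tool splits Cas9 into adjoining N- and C-terminal segments, but these abut directly and form one continuous coding sequence. A nucleoplasmin bipartite NLS follows Cas9. The name and stated purpose indicate two nuclear localization signals, although only this one is annotated. A T2A self-cleaving peptide, listed in the catalogue but not annotated, links Cas9 to mCherry, so both proteins come from one transcript terminated by the bGH polyadenylation signal. Red fluorescence therefore marks Cas9-expressing cells.

The construct suits genome editing in transfected human cells with fluorescence-based identification or sorting. It comes from a study profiling engineerable sites in Cas9; its specific role in that work is not stated in the record.
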