Addgene plasmid #74493: pBLO1806_Cas9_2xNLS_human
Purpose: Human codon optimized plasmid to express Cas9 t2a mCherry w/2xNLS and a sgRNA
Depositing lab: David Savage. Depositing organization: University of California, Berkeley. Publication: Profiling of engineering hotspots identifies an allosteric CRISPR-Cas9 switch. Oakes BL, Nadler DC, Flamholz A, Fellmann C, Staahl BT, Doudna JA, Savage DF. Nat Biotechnol. 2016 May 2. doi: 10.1038/nbt.3528. PubMed 27136077.
Backbone
  Vector backbone: px330
  Vector type: Mammalian Expression
Growth in bacteria
  Bacterial resistance: Ampicillin, 100 μg/mL
  Growth temperature: 37°C
  Growth strain: DH5alpha
  Copy number: High Copy
Gene/Insert
  Gene/Insert name: Cas9
  Species: H. sapiens (human), Synthetic
  Tag / fusion protein: t2a mCherry (C terminal on insert)
  Cloning method: Restriction Enzyme; 5′ cloning site bsaI (destroyed during cloning); 3′ cloning site bsai (destroyed during cloning)
  Sequencing primers: 5′ GAGGGCCTATTTCCCATGATTCCT; 3′ ggctgctaaagcgcatgct
Resource information
  A portion of this plasmid was derived from a plasmid made by: modified pX330 inserts
Terms and licenses: Academic/Nonprofit Terms; Industry Terms: Not Available to Industry
How to cite: pBLO1806_Cas9_2xNLS_human was a gift from David Savage (Addgene plasmid # 74493 ; http://n2t.net/addgene:74493 ; RRID:Addgene_74493)
