>Addgene plasmid #74493 | pBLO1806_Cas9_2xNLS_human | addgene partial sequence | sequence record 147072 | mCherry-R 5'-TTGGTCACCTTCAGCTTGG-3'
CTCGATCTCGAACTCGTGGCCGTTCACGGAGCCCTCCATGTGCACCTTGAAGCGCATGAACTCCTTGATG
ATGGCCATGTTATCCTCCTCGCCCTTGCTCACCATTGGGCCAGGATTCTCCTCGACGTCACCGCATGTTA
GCAGACTTCCTCTGCCCTCTCCACTGCCGGATTCGGATCCCTTTTTCTTTTTTGCCTGGCCGGCCTTTTT
CGTGGCCGCCGGCCTTTTGTCGCCTCCCAGCTGAGACAGGTCGATCCGTGTCTCGTACAGGCCGGTGATG
CTCTGGTGGATCAGGGTGGCGTCCAGCACCTCTTTGGTGCTGGTGTACCTCTTCCGGTCGATGGTGGTGT
CAAAGTACTTGAAGGCGGCAGGGGCTCCCAGATTGGTCAGGGTAAACAGGTGGATGATATTCTCGGCCTG
CTCTCTGATGGGCTTATCCCGGTGCTTGTTGTAGGCGGACAGCACTTTGTCCAGATTAGCGTCGGCCAGG
ATCACTCTCTTGGAGAACTCGCTGATCTGCTCGATGATCTCGTCCAGGTAGTGCTTGTGCTGTTCCACAA
ACAGCTGTTTCTGCTCATTATCCTCGGGGGAGCCCTTCAGCTTCTCATAGTGGCTGGCCAGGTACAGGAA
GTTCACATATTTGGAGGGCAGGGCCAGTTCGTTTCCCTTCTGCAGTTCGCCGGCAGAGGCCAGCATTCTC
TTCCGGCCGTTT
