>Addgene plasmid #74493 | pBLO1806_Cas9_2xNLS_human | addgene partial sequence | sequence record 148434 | hU6-F 5'-GAGGGCCTATTTCCCATGATT-3'
ATTAATTTGACTGTAAACACAAAGATATTAGTACAAAATACGTGACGTAGAAAGTAATAATTTCTTGGGT
AGTTTGCAGTTTTAAAATTATGTTTTAAAATGGACTATCATATGCTTACCGTAACTTGAAAGTATTTCGA
TTTCTTGGCTTTATATATCTTGTGGAAAGGACGAAACACCGGGTCTTCGAGAAGACCTGTTTAAGAGCTA
TGCTGGAAACAGCATAGCAAGTTTAAATAAGGCTAGTCCGTTATCAACTTGAAAAAGTGGCACCGAGTCG
GTGCTTTTTTGTTTTAGAGCTAGAAATAGCAAGTTAAAATAAGGCTAGTCCGTTTTTAGCGCGTGCGCCA
ATTCTGCAGACAAATGGCTCTAGAGGTACCCGTTACATAACTTACGGTAAATGGCCCGCCTGGCTGACCG
CCCAACGACCCCCGCCCATTGACGTCAATAGTAACGCCAATAGGGACTTTCCATTGACGTCAATGGGTGG
AGTATTTACGGTAAACTGCCCACTTGGCAGTACATCAAGTGTATCATATGCCAAGTACGCCCCCTATTGA
CGTCAATGACGGTAAATGGCCCGCCTGGCATTGTGCCCAGTACATGACCTTATGGGACTTTCCTACTTGG
CAGTACATCTACGTATTAGTCATCGCTATTACCATGGTCGAGGTGAGCCCCACGTTCTGCTTCACTCTCC
