>Addgene plasmid #74493 | pBLO1806_Cas9_2xNLS_human | addgene partial sequence | sequence record 149464 | hCas9-REC2-F 5'-CACGAGAAGTACCCCACCATC-3'
TGATCTATCTGGCCCTGGCCCACATGATCAAGTTCCGGGGCCACTTCCTGATCGAGGGCGACCTGAACCC
CGACAACAGCGACGTGGACAAGCTGTTCATCCAGCTGGTGCAGACCTACAACCAGCTGTTCGAGGAAAAC
CCCATCAACGCCAGCGGCGTGGACGCCAAGGCCATCCTGTCTGCCAGACTGAGCAAGAGCAGACGGCTGG
AAAATCTGATCGCCCAGCTGCCCGGCGAGAAGAAGAATGGCCTGTTCGGAAACCTGATTGCCCTGAGCCT
GGGCCTGACCCCCAACTTCAAGAGCAACTTCGACCTGGCCGAGGATGCCAAACTGCAGCTGAGCAAGGAC
ACCTACGACGACGACCTGGACAACCTGCTGGCCCAGATCGGCGACCAGTACGCCGACCTGTTTCTGGCCG
CCAAGAACCTGTCCGACGCCATCCTGCTGAGCGACATCCTGAGAGTGAACACCGAGATCACCAAGGCCCC
CCTGAGCGCCTCTATGATCAAGAGATACGACGAGCACCACCAGGACCTGACCCTGCTGAAAGCTCTCGTG
CGGCAGCAGCTGCCTGAGAAGTACAAAGAGATTTTCTTCGACCAGAGCAAGAACGGCTACGCCGGCTACA
TTGACGGCGGAGCCAGCCAGGAAGAGTTCTACAAGTTCATCAAGCCCATCCTGGAAAAGATGG
