>Addgene plasmid #74493 | pBLO1806_Cas9_2xNLS_human | addgene partial sequence | sequence record 150395 | hSpCas9-R1 5'-CGCTCGTGCTTCTTATCCTC-3'
AGAAGCTGTCGTCCACCTTGGCCATCTCGTTGCTGAAGATCTCTTGCAGATAGCAGATCCGGTTCTTCCG
TCTGGTGTATCTTCTTCTGGCGGTTCTCTTCAGCCGGGTGGCCTCGGCTGTTTCGCCGCTGTCGAACAGC
AGGGCTCCGATCAGGTTCTTCTTGATGCTGTGCCGGTCGGTGTTGCCCAGCACCTTGAATTTCTTGCTGG
GCACCTTGTACTCGTCGGTGATCACGGCCCAGCCCACAGAGTTGGTGCCGATGTCCAGGCCGATGCTGTA
CTTCTTGTCGGCTGCTGGGACTCCGTGGATACCGACCTTCCGCTTCTTCTTTGGGGCCATCTTATCGTCA
TCGTCTTTGTAATCAATATCATGATCCTTGTAGTCTCCGTCGTGGTCCTTATAGTCCATGGTGGCACCGG
TCCAACCTGAAAAAAAGTGATTTCAGGCAGGTGCTCCAGGTAATTAAACATTAATACCCCACCAACCAAC
CATCCCTTAAACCCTTACCTCTTGCTCAGCTAATTACAGCCCGGAGGAGAAGGGCCGTCCCGCCCGCTCA
CCTGTGGGAGTAAC
